Addgene plasmid #106271: pcDNA-Flag-EcoCse2
Purpose: Encodes human codon optimized E.coli CRISPR Type I-E CasB with N-terminal fusion of Flag tag epitope and nuclear localization signal driven by CMV promoter
Depositing lab: Charles Gersbach. Depositing organization: Duke University. Publication: Targeted transcriptional modulation with type I CRISPR-Cas systems in human cells. Pickar-Oliver A, Black JB, Lewis MM, Mutchnick KJ, Klann TS, Gilcrest KA, Sitton MJ, Nelson CE, Barrera A, Bartelt LC, Reddy TE, Beisel CL, Barrangou R, Gersbach CA. Nat Biotechnol. 2019 Sep 23. pii: 10.1038/s41587-019-0235-7. doi: 10.1038/s41587-019-0235-7. PubMed 31548729.
Backbone
  Vector backbone: pcDNA
  Total vector size (bp): 5877
  Vector type: Mammalian Expression, CRISPR
Growth in bacteria
  Bacterial resistance: Ampicillin, 100 μg/mL
  Growth temperature: 37°C
  Growth strain: NEB Stable
  Copy number: High Copy
Gene/Insert
  Gene/Insert name: EcoCasB
  Insert size (bp): 543
  Promoter: CMV
  Tag / fusion protein: Flag, NLS (N terminal on insert)
  Cloning method: Gibson Cloning
  Sequencing primers: 5′ TAATACGACTCACTATAGG
Terms and licenses: Academic/Nonprofit Terms; Industry Terms: Not Available to Industry
How to cite: pcDNA-Flag-EcoCse2 was a gift from Charles Gersbach (Addgene plasmid # 106271 ; http://n2t.net/addgene:106271 ; RRID:Addgene_106271)
