[The description below was written by a language model from this plasmid's Addgene catalogue record and pLannotate feature annotations shown in this document.]
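Description:
pcDNA-Flag-EcoCse2 is a mammalian expression plasmid of about 5.9 kb built on a pcDNA backbone. It produces one subunit of the Escherichia coli type I-E CRISPR Cascade complex in human cells. It is maintained in E. coli at high copy through a ColE1/pUC-type origin and selected with ampicillin via the β-lactamase gene and its native promoter. An f1 origin is also present. The backbone carries an SV40 early promoter driving a neomycin/kanamycin phosphotransferase gene with an SV40 polyadenylation signal, the standard arrangement for G418 selection of transfected mammalian cells, although the record does not say this marker was used. Short annotated fragments (bom, lac promoter/operator, lacI, ble, a truncated HIV-1 LTR match) appear to be backbone remnants or partial matches from automated annotation rather than functional parts.

The payload is a human codon-optimized coding sequence for CasB (also called Cse2). It is expressed from the CMV immediate-early enhancer and promoter and terminated by the bovine growth hormone polyadenylation signal. A T7 promoter lies just upstream of the insert. According to the catalogue entry, the protein carries an N-terminal Flag epitope for detection and a nuclear localization signal to direct this bacterial protein into the nucleus. These short elements are not separately annotated in the feature table, but they would fit the gap between the T7 promoter and the annotated casB sequence. CasB is a component of Cascade, which binds crRNA and forms an R-loop at matching double-stranded DNA targets. The associated publication concerns targeted transcriptional modulation with type I CRISPR-Cas systems in human cells, so the plasmid is presumably co-delivered with constructs encoding the other Cascade subunits and a crRNA.
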