Features (pLannotate 1.2.2; 20 found; start..end, strand, type, name):
     28..80      -  misc_feature   bom (fragment): basis of mobility region from pBR322
    235..614     +  enhancer       CMV enhancer: human cytomegalovirus immediate early enhancer
    615..818     +  promoter       CMV promoter: human cytomegalovirus (CMV) immediate early promoter
    814..847     +  LTR            5' LTR (truncated) (fragment): truncated 5' long terminal repeat (LTR) from HIV-1
    863..881     +  promoter       T7 promoter: promoter for bacteriophage T7 RNA polymerase
    970..1449    +  CDS            casB: CSE2_ECOLI - Also known as cse2, ygcK. Experimental evidence at protein level: Swiss-Prot protein existence level 1. A component of Cascade, which participates in CRISPR interference, the third stage of CRISPR immunity. Cascade binds both crRNA and in a sequence-specific manner negatively supercoiled dsDNA target. This leads to the formation of an R-loop in which the crRNA binds the target DNA, displacing the noncomplementary strand. Cas3 is recruited to Cascade, nicks target DNA and then unwinds and cleaves the target, leading to DNA degradation and invader neutralization. From Escherichia co
   1477..1701    +  polyA_signal   bGH poly(A) signal: bovine growth hormone polyadenylation signal
   1705..1726    +  promoter       SV40 promoter (fragment): SV40 enhancer and early promoter
   1747..2175    +  rep_origin     f1 ori (sequence partly withheld): f1 bacteriophage origin of replication; arrow indicates direction of (+) strand synthesis
   2189..2518    +  promoter       SV40 promoter: SV40 enhancer and early promoter
   2585..3376    +  CDS            neo: KKA2_KLEPN - Also known as kan, nptII. Experimental evidence at protein level: Swiss-Prot protein existence level 1. Resistance to kanamycin, neomycin, paromomycin, ribostamycin, butirosin and gentamicin B. From Klebsiella pneumoniae.
   3400..3558    +  CDS            ble (fragment): BLE_KLEPN - Experimental evidence at protein level: Swiss-Prot protein existence level 1. Binding protein with a strong affinity to the bleomycin family of antibiotics. Binds to CL990; an antimitotic-antibiotic compound. From Klebsiella pneumoniae.
   3553..3674    +  polyA_signal   SV40 poly(A) signal: SV40 polyadenylation signal
   3747..3763    -  protein_bind   lac operator: The lac repressor binds to the lac operator to inhibit transcription in E. coli. This inhibition can be relieved by adding lactose or isopropyl-β-D-thiogalactopyranoside (IPTG). lac repressor encoded by lacI
   3771..3801    -  promoter       lac promoter: promoter for the E. coli lac operon
   3816..3837    -  protein_bind   CAP binding site: CAP binding activates transcription in the presence of cAMP. E. coli catabolite activator protein
   3850..3942    -  CDS            lacI (fragment): lac repressor; lacI; The lac repressor binds to the lac operator to inhibit transcription in E. coli. This inhibition can be relieved by adding lactose or isopropyl-β-D-thiogalactopyranoside (IPTG).
   4125..4713    -  rep_origin     ori: high-copy-number ColE1/pMB1/pBR322/pUC origin of replication
   4884..5744    -  CDS            AmpR: β-lactamase; bla; confers resistance to ampicillin, carbenicillin, and related antibiotics
   5745..5849    -  promoter       AmpR promoter: bla
>Addgene plasmid #106271 | pcDNA-Flag-EcoCse2 | addgene full sequence | sequence record 246603 | Addgene NGS Result
GACGGATCGGGAGATCTCCCGATCCCCTATGGTGCACTCTCAGTACAATCTGCTCTGATGCCGCATAGTT
AAGCCAGTATCTGCTCCCTGCTTGTGTGTTGGAGGTCGCTGAGTAGTGCGCGAGCAAAATTTAAGCTACA
ACAAGGCAAGGCTTGACCGACAATTGCATGAAGAATCTGCTTAGGGTTAGGCGTTTTGCGCTGCTTCGCG
ATGTACGGGCCAGATATACGCGTTGACATTGATTATTGACTAGTTATTAATAGTAATCAATTACGGGGTC
ATTAGTTCATAGCCCATATATGGAGTTCCGCGTTACATAACTTACGGTAAATGGCCCGCCTGGCTGACCG
CCCAACGACCCCCGCCCATTGACGTCAATAATGACGTATGTTCCCATAGTAACGCCAATAGGGACTTTCC
ATTGACGTCAATGGGTGGAGTATTTACGGTAAACTGCCCACTTGGCAGTACATCAAGTGTATCATATGCC
AAGTACGCCCCCTATTGACGTCAATGACGGTAAATGGCCCGCCTGGCATTATGCCCAGTACATGACCTTA
TGGGACTTTCCTACTTGGCAGTACATCTACGTATTAGTCATCGCTATTACCATGGTGATGCGGTTTTGGC
AGTACATCAATGGGCGTGGATAGCGGTTTGACTCACGGGGATTTCCAAGTCTCCACCCCATTGACGTCAA
TGGGAGTTTGTTTTGGCACCAAAATCAACGGGACTTTCCAAAATGTCGTAACAACTCCGCCCCATTGACG
CAAATGGGCGGTAGGCGTGTACGGTGGGAGGTCTATATAAGCAGAGCTCTCTGGCTAACTAGAGAACCCA
CTGCTTACTGGCTTATCGAAATTAATACGACTCACTATAGGGAGACCCAAGCTGGCTAGCGCCGCCACCA
TGGATTACAAAGACGATGACGATAAGATGGCGCCTAAGAAAAAGAGGAAAGTACGCGGGATGGCCGATGA
AATAGACGCAATGGCTCTTTACCGAGCATGGCAACAGCTCGACAATGGATCTTGCGCCCAAATACGGCGG
GTAAGTGAACCCGATGAACTGCGAGATATCCCCGCATTCTACCGATTGGTTCAGCCGTTTGGCTGGGAGA
ACCCACGGCACCAGCAGGCGCTTCTTAGGATGGTTTTTTGTCTTAGTGCCGGGAAAAACGTAATCCGCCA
TCAGGATAAGAAGTCCGAACAAACAACAGGGATTTCTCTGGGAAGAGCGCTTGCTAACAGCGGCAGGATC
AATGAACGCCGCATATTTCAGTTGATCCGAGCAGATCGGACTGCTGATATGGTCCAGCTCAGGAGGCTCC
TTACGCACGCAGAGCCAGTGTTGGATTGGCCACTCATGGCAAGAATGCTTACGTGGTGGGGGAAGAGGGA
AAGGCAGCAACTGCTTGAAGATTTTGTATTGACGACGAACAAAAACGCGTAAGTTTAAACCGCTGATCAG
CCTCGACTGTGCCTTCTAGTTGCCAGCCATCTGTTGTTTGCCCCTCCCCCGTGCCTTCCTTGACCCTGGA
AGGTGCCACTCCCACTGTCCTTTCCTAATAAAATGAGGAAATTGCATCGCATTGTCTGAGTAGGTGTCAT
TCTATTCTGGGGGGTGGGGTGGGGCAGGACAGCAAGGGGGAGGATTGGGAAGACAATAGCAGGCATGCTG
GGGATGCGGTGGGCTCTATGGCTTCTGAGGCGGAAAGAACCAGCTGGGGCTCTAGGGGGTATCCCC
[124 nt withheld, positions 1747-1870]
C
[91 nt withheld, positions 1872-1962]
A
[49 nt withheld, positions 1964-2012]
CCTTTGACGTTGGAGTCCACGTTCTTT
[37 nt withheld, positions 2040-2076]
ACCCTATCTCGGTCTATTCTTTTGATTTATAAGGGATTTTGCCGATTTCGGCCTATTGGTTAAAAAATGA
GCTGATTTAACAAAAATTTAACGCGAATTAATTCTGTGGAATGTGTGTCAGTTAGGGTGTGGAAAGTCCC
CAGGCTCCCCAGCAGGCAGAAGTATGCAAAGCATGCATCTCAATTAGTCAGCAACCAGGTGTGGAAAGTC
CCCAGGCTCCCCAGCAGGCAGAAGTATGCAAAGCATGCATCTCAATTAGTCAGCAACCATAGTCCCGCCC
CTAACTCCGCCCATCCCGCCCCTAACTCCGCCCAGTTCCGCCCATTCTCCGCCCCATGGCTGACTAATTT
TTTTTATTTATGCAGAGGCCGAGGCCGCCTCTGCCTCTGAGCTATTCCAGAAGTAGTGAGGAGGCTTTTT
TGGAGGCCTAGGCTTTTGCAAAAAGCTCCCGGGAGCTTGTATATCCATTTTCGGATCTGATCAAGAGACA
GGATGAGGATCGTTTCGCATGATTGAACAAGATGGATTGCACGCAGGTTCTCCGGCCGCTTGGGTGGAGA
GGCTATTCGGCTATGACTGGGCACAACAGACAATCGGCTGCTCTGATGCCGCCGTGTTCCGGCTGTCAGC
GCAGGGGCGCCCGGTTCTTTTTGTCAAGACCGACCTGTCCGGTGCCCTGAATGAACTGCAGGACGAGGCA
GCGCGGCTATCGTGGCTGGCCACGACGGGCGTTCCTTGCGCAGCTGTGCTCGACGTTGTCACTGAAGCGG
GAAGGGACTGGCTGCTATTGGGCGAAGTGCCGGGGCAGGATCTCCTGTCATCTCACCTTGCTCCTGCCGA
GAAAGTATCCATCATGGCTGATGCAATGCGGCGGCTGCATACGCTTGATCCGGCTACCTGCCCATTCGAC
CACCAAGCGAAACATCGCATCGAGCGAGCACGTACTCGGATGGAAGCCGGTCTTGTCGATCAGGATGATC
TGGACGAAGAGCATCAGGGGCTCGCGCCAGCCGAACTGTTCGCCAGGCTCAAGGCGCGCATGCCCGACGG
CGAGGATCTCGTCGTGACCCATGGCGATGCCTGCTTGCCGAATATCATGGTGGAAAATGGCCGCTTTTCT
GGATTCATCGACTGTGGCCGGCTGGGTGTGGCGGACCGCTATCAGGACATAGCGTTGGCTACCCGTGATA
TTGCTGAAGAGCTTGGCGGCGAATGGGCTGACCGCTTCCTCGTGCTTTACGGTATCGCCGCTCCCGATTC
GCAGCGCATCGCCTTCTATCGCCTTCTTGACGAGTTCTTCTGAGCGGGACTCTGGGGTTCGAAATGACCG
ACCAAGCGACGCCCAACCTGCCATCACGAGATTTCGATTCCACCGCCGCCTTCTATGAAAGGTTGGGCTT
CGGAATCGTTTTCCGGGACGCCGGCTGGATGATCCTCCAGCGCGGGGATCTCATGCTGGAGTTCTTCGCC
CACCCCAACTTGTTTATTGCAGCTTATAATGGTTACAAATAAAGCAATAGCATCACAAATTTCACAAATA
AAGCATTTTTTTCACTGCATTCTAGTTGTGGTTTGTCCAAACTCATCAATGTATCTTATCATGTCTGTAT
ACCGTCGACCTCTAGCTAGAGCTTGGCGTAATCATGGTCATAGCTGTTTCCTGTGTGAAATTGTTATCCG
CTCACAATTCCACACAACATACGAGCCGGAAGCATAAAGTGTAAAGCCTGGGGTGCCTAATGAGTGAGCT
AACTCACATTAATTGCGTTGCGCTCACTGCCCGCTTTCCAGTCGGGAAACCTGTCGTGCCAGCTGCATTA
ATGAATCGGCCAACGCGCGGGGAGAGGCGGTTTGCGTATTGGGCGCTCTTCCGCTTCCTCGCTCACTGAC
TCGCTGCGCTCGGTCGTTCGGCTGCGGCGAGCGGTATCAGCTCACTCAAAGGCGGTAATACGGTTATCCA
CAGAATCAGGGGATAACGCAGGAAAGAACATGTGAGCAAAAGGCCAGCAAAAGGCCAGGAACCGTAAAAA
GGCCGCGTTGCTGGCGTTTTTCCATAGGCTCCGCCCCCCTGACGAGCATCACAAAAATCGACGCTCAAGT
CAGAGGTGGCGAAACCCGACAGGACTATAAAGATACCAGGCGTTTCCCCCTGGAAGCTCCCTCGTGCGCT
CTCCTGTTCCGACCCTGCCGCTTACCGGATACCTGTCCGCCTTTCTCCCTTCGGGAAGCGTGGCGCTTTC
TCATAGCTCACGCTGTAGGTATCTCAGTTCGGTGTAGGTCGTTCGCTCCAAGCTGGGCTGTGTGCACGAA
CCCCCCGTTCAGCCCGACCGCTGCGCCTTATCCGGTAACTATCGTCTTGAGTCCAACCCGGTAAGACACG
ACTTATCGCCACTGGCAGCAGCCACTGGTAACAGGATTAGCAGAGCGAGGTATGTAGGCGGTGCTACAGA
GTTCTTGAAGTGGTGGCCTAACTACGGCTACACTAGAAGAACAGTATTTGGTATCTGCGCTCTGCTGAAG
CCAGTTACCTTCGGAAAAAGAGTTGGTAGCTCTTGATCCGGCAAACAAACCACCGCTGGTAGCGGTGGTT
TTTTTGTTTGCAAGCAGCAGATTACGCGCAGAAAAAAAGGATCTCAAGAAGATCCTTTGATCTTTTCTAC
GGGGTCTGACGCTCAGTGGAACGAAAACTCACGTTAAGGGATTTTGGTCATGAGATTATCAAAAAGGATC
TTCACCTAGATCCTTTTAAATTAAAAATGAAGTTTTAAATCAATCTAAAGTATATATGAGTAAACTTGGT
CTGACAGTTACCAATGCTTAATCAGTGAGGCACCTATCTCAGCGATCTGTCTATTTCGTTCATCCATAGT
TGCCTGACTCCCCGTCGTGTAGATAACTACGATACGGGAGGGCTTACCATCTGGCCCCAGTGCTGCAATG
ATACCGCGAGACCCACGCTCACCGGCTCCAGATTTATCAGCAATAAACCAGCCAGCCGGAAGGGCCGAGC
GCAGAAGTGGTCCTGCAACTTTATCCGCCTCCATCCAGTCTATTAATTGTTGCCGGGAAGCTAGAGTAAG
TAGTTCGCCAGTTAATAGTTTGCGCAACGTTGTTGCCATTGCTACAGGCATCGTGGTGTCACGCTCGTCG
TTTGGTATGGCTTCATTCAGCTCCGGTTCCCAACGATCAAGGCGAGTTACATGATCCCCCATGTTGTGCA
AAAAAGCGGTTAGCTCCTTCGGTCCTCCGATCGTTGTCAGAAGTAAGTTGGCCGCAGTGTTATCACTCAT
GGTTATGGCAGCACTGCATAATTCTCTTACTGTCATGCCATCCGTAAGATGCTTTTCTGTGACTGGTGAG
TACTCAACCAAGTCATTCTGAGAATAGTGTATGCGGCGACCGAGTTGCTCTTGCCCGGCGTCAATACGGG
ATAATACCGCGCCACATAGCAGAACTTTAAAAGTGCTCATCATTGGAAAACGTTCTTCGGGGCGAAAACT
CTCAAGGATCTTACCGCTGTTGAGATCCAGTTCGATGTAACCCACTCGTGCACCCAACTGATCTTCAGCA
TCTTTTACTTTCACCAGCGTTTCTGGGTGAGCAAAAACAGGAAGGCAAAATGCCGCAAAAAAGGGAATAA
GGGCGACACGGAAATGTTGAATACTCATACTCTTCCTTTTTCAATATTATTGAAGCATTTATCAGGGTTA
TTGTCTCATGAGCGGATACATATTTGAATGTATTTAGAAAAATAAACAAATAGGGGTTCCGCGCACATTT
CCCCGAAAAGTGCCACCTGACGTC
