>Addgene plasmid #106271 | pcDNA-Flag-EcoCse2 | depositor partial sequence | sequence record 241843 | Flag-EcoCasB
ATGGATTACAAAGACGATGACGATAAGATGGCGCCTAAGAAAAAGAGGAAAGTACGCGGGATGGCCGATG
AAATAGACGCAATGGCTCTTTACCGAGCATGGCAACAGCTCGACAATGGATCTTGCGCCCAAATACGGCG
GGTAAGTGAACCCGATGAACTGCGAGATATCCCCGCATTCTACCGATTGGTTCAGCCGTTTGGCTGGGAG
AACCCACGGCACCAGCAGGCGCTTCTTAGGATGGTTTTTTGTCTTAGTGCCGGGAAAAACGTAATCCGCC
ATCAGGATAAGAAGTCCGAACAAACAACAGGGATTTCTCTGGGAAGAGCGCTTGCTAACAGCGGCAGGAT
CAATGAACGCCGCATATTTCAGTTGATCCGAGCAGATCGGACTGCTGATATGGTCCAGCTCAGGAGGCTC
CTTACGCACGCAGAGCCAGTGTTGGATTGGCCACTCATGGCAAGAATGCTTACGTGGTGGGGGAAGAGGG
AAAGGCAGCAACTGCTTGAAGATTTTGTATTGACGACGAACAAAAACGCGTAA
